>Addgene plasmid #243693 | pJL233 | addgene full sequence | sequence record 489311 | Addgene NGS Result
GTCGACGGATCGGGAGATCTCCCGATCCCCTATGGTGCACTCTCAGTACAATCTGCTCTGATGCCGCATA
GTTAAGCCAGTATCTGCTCCCTGCTTGTGTGTTGGAGGTCGCTGAGTAGTGCGCGAGCAAAATTTAAGCT
ACAACAAGGCAAGGCTTGACCGACAATTGCATGAAGAATCTGCTTAGGGTTAGGCGTTTTGCGCTGCTTC
GCGATGTACGGGCCAGATATACGCGTTGACATTGATTATTGACTAGTTATTAATAGTAATCAATTACGGG
GTCATTAGTTCATAGCCCATATATGGAGTTCCGCGTTACATAACTTACGGTAAATGGCCCGCCTGGCTGA
CCGCCCAACGACCCCCGCCCATTGACGTCAATAATGACGTATGTTCCCATAGTAACGCCAATAGGGACTT
TCCATTGACGTCAATGGGTGGAGTATTTACGGTAAACTGCCCACTTGGCAGTACATCAAGTGTATCATAT
GCCAAGTACGCCCCCTATTGACGTCAATGACGGTAAATGGCCCGCCTGGCATTATGCCCAGTACATGACC
TTATGGGACTTTCCTACTTGGCAGTACATCTACGTATTAGTCATCGCTATTACCATGGTGATGCGGTTTT
GGCAGTACATCAATGGGCGTGGATAGCGGTTTGACTCACGGGGATTTCCAAGTCTCCACCCCATTGACGT
CAATGGGAGTTTGTTTTGGCACCAAAATCAACGGGACTTTCCAAAATGTCGTAACAACTCCGCCCCATTG
ACGCAAATGGGCGGTAGGCGTGTACGGTGGGAGGTCTATATAAGCAGCGCGTTTTGCCTGTACTGGGTCT
CTCTGGTTAGACCAGATCTGAGCCTGGGAGCTCTCTGGCTAACTAGGGAACCCACTGCTTAAGCCTCAAT
AAAGCTTGCCTTGAGTGCTTCAAGTAGTGTGTGCCCGTCTGTTGTGTGACTCTGGTAACTAGAGATCCCT
CAGACCCTTTTAGTCAGTGTGGAAAATCTCTAGCAGTGGCGCCCGAACAGGGACTTGAAAGCGAAAGGGA
AACCAGAGGAGCTCTCTCGACGCAGGACTCGGCTTGCTGAAGCGCGCACGGCAAGAGGCGAGGGGCGGCG
ACTGGTGAGTACGCCAAAAATTTTGACTAGCGGAGGCTAGAAGGAGAGAGATGGGTGCGAGAGCGTCAGT
ATTAAGCGGGGGAGAATTAGATCGCGATGGGAAAAAATTCGGTTAAGGCCAGGGGGAAAGAAAAAATATA
AATTAAAACATATAGTATGGGCAAGCAGGGAGCTAGAACGATTCGCAGTTAATCCTGGCCTGTTAGAAAC
ATCAGAAGGCTGTAGACAAATACTGGGACAGCTACAACCATCCCTTCAGACAGGATCAGAAGAACTTAGA
TCATTATATAATACAGTAGCAACCCTCTATTGTGTGCATCAAAGGATAGAGATAAAAGACACCAAGGAAG
CTTTAGACAAGATAGAGGAAGAGCAAAACAAAAGTAAGACCACCGCACAGCAAGCGGCCGCTGATCTTCA
GACCTGGAGGAGGAGATATGAGGGACAATTGGAGAAGTGAATTATATAAATATAAAGTAGTAAAAATTGA
ACCATTAGGAGTAGCACCCACCAAGGCAAAGAGAAGAGTGGTGCAGAGAGAAAAAAGAGCAGTGGGAATA
GGAGCTTTGTTCCTTGGGTTCTTGGGAGCAGCAGGAAGCACTATGGGCGCAGCGTCAATGACGCTGACGG
TACAGGCCAGACAATTATTGTCTGGTATAGTGCAGCAGCAGAACAATTTGCTGAGGGCTATTGAGGCGCA
ACAGCATCTGTTGCAACTCACAGTCTGGGGCATCAAGCAGCTCCAGGCAAGAATCCTGGCTGTGGAAAGA
TACCTAAAGGATCAACAGCTCCTGGGGATTTGGGGTTGCTCTGGAAAACTCATTTGCACCACTGCTGTGC
CTTGGAATGCTAGTTGGAGTAATAAATCTCTGGAACAGATTTGGAATCACACGACCTGGATGGAGTGGGA
CAGAGAAATTAACAATTACACAAGCTTAATACACTCCTTAATTGAAGAATCGCAAAACCAGCAAGAAAAG
AATGAACAAGAATTATTGGAATTAGATAAATGGGCAAGTTTGTGGAATTGGTTTAACATAACAAATTGGC
TGTGGTATATAAAATTATTCATAATGATAGTAGGAGGCTTGGTAGGTTTAAGAATAGTTTTTGCTGTACT
TTCTATAGTGAATAGAGTTAGGCAGGGATATTCACCATTATCGTTTCAGACCCACCTCCCAACCCCGAGG
GGACCCGACAGGCCCGAAGGAATAGAAGAAGAAGGTGGAGAGAGAGACAGAGACAGATCCATTCGATTAG
TGAACGGATCGGCACTGCGTGCGCCAATTCTGCAGACAAATGGCAGTATTCATCCACAATTTTAAAAGAA
AAGGGGGGATTGGGGGGTACAGTGCAGGGGAAAGAATAGTAGACATAATAGCAACAGACATACAAACTAA
AGAATTACAAAAACAAATTACAAAAATTCAAAATTTTCGGGTTTATTACAGGGACAGCAGAGATCCAGTT
TGGTTAATTAGCTAGCGATGCGGGGAGGCGGCCCAAAGGGAGATCCGACTCGTCTGAGGGCGAAGGCGAA
GACGCGGAAGAGGCCGCAGAGCCGGCAGCAGGCCGCGGGAAGGAAGGTCCGCTGGATTGAGGGCCGAAGG
GACGTAGCAGAAGGACGTCCCGCGCAGAATCCAGGTGGCAACACAGGCGAGCAGCCAAGGAAAGGACGAT
GATTTCCCCGACAACACCACGGAATTGTCAGTGCCCAACAGCCGAGCCCCTGTCCAGCAGCGGGCAAGGC
AGGCGGCGATGAGTTCCGCCGTGGCAATAGGGAGGGGGAAAGCGAAAGTCCCGGAAAGGAGCTGACAGGT
GGTGGCAATGCCCCAACCAGTGGGGGTTGCGTCAGCAAACACAGTGCACACCACGCCACGTTGCCTGACA
ACGGGCCACAACTCCTCATAAAGAGACAGCAACCAGGATTTATACAAGGAGGAGAAAATGAAAGCCATAC
GGGAAGCAATAGCATGATACAAAGGCATTAAAGCAGCGTATCCACATAGCGTAAAAGGAGCAACATAGTT
AAGAATACCAGTCAATCTTTCACAAATTTTGTAATCCAGAGGTTGATTACCGATAAGCTTGATATCGAAT
TCTTAACTGGCACCGGGCTTGCGGGTCATGCACCAGGTGCGCGGTCCTTCGGGCACCTCGACGTCGGCGG
TGACGGTGAAGCCGAGCCGCTCGTAGAAGGGGAGGTTGCGGGGCGCGGAGGTCTCCAGGAAGGCGGGCAC
CCCGGCGCGCTCGGCCGCCTCCACTCCGGGGAGCACGACGGCGCTGCCCAGACCCTTGCCCTGGTGGTCG
GGCGAGACGCCGACGGTGGCCAGGAACCACGCGGGCTCCTTGGGCCGGTGCGGCGCCAGGAGGCCTTCCA
TCTGTTGCTGCGCGGCCAGCCGGGAACCGCTCAACTCGGCCATGCGCGGGCCGATCTCGGCGAACACCGC
CCCCGCTTCGACGCTCTCCGGCGTGGTCCAGACCGCCACGGCGGCGCCGTCGTCCGCGACCCACACCTTG
CCGATGTCGAGCCCGACGCGCGTGAGGAAGAGTTCTTGCAGCTCGGTGACCCGCTCGATGTGGCGGTCCG
GATCGACGGTGTGGCGCGTGGCGGGGTAGTCGGCGAACGCGGCGGCGAGGGTGCGTACGGCCCTGGGGAC
GTCGTCGCGGGTGGCGAGGCGCACCGTGGGCTTGTACTCGGTCATGGTGGTACCCCCTGGGGAGAGAGGT
CGGTGATTCGGTCAACGAGGGAGCCGACTGCCGACGTGCGCTCCGGAGGCTTGCAGAATGCGGAACACCG
CGCGGGCAGGAACAGGGCCCACACTACCGCCCCACACCCCGCCTCCCGCACCGCCCCTTCCCGGCCGCTG
CTCTCGGCGCGCCCTGCTGAGCAGCCGCTATTGGCCACAGCCCATCGCGGTCGGCGCGCTGCCATTGCTC
CCTGGCGCTGTCCGTCTGCGAGGGTACTAGTGAGACGTGCGGCTTCCGTTTGTCACGTCCGGCACGCCGC
GAACCGCAAGGAACCTTCCCGACTTAGGGGCGGAGCAGGAAGCGTCGCCGGGGGGCCCACAAGGGTAGCG
GCGAAGATCCGGGTGACGCTGCGAACGGACGTGAAGAATGTGCGAGACCCAGGGTCGGCGCCGCTGCGTT
TCCCGGAACCACGCCCAGAGCAGCCGCGTCCCTGCGCAAACCCAGGGCTGCCTTGGAAAAGGCGCAAATC
GATTGCAAAGATGGATAAAGTTTTAAACAGAGAGGAATCTTTGCAGCTAATGGACCTTCTAGGTCTTGAA
AGGAGTGGGAATTGGCTCCGGTGCCCGTCAGTGGGCAGAGCGCACATCGCCCACAGTCCCCGAGAAGTTG
GGGGGAGGGGTCGGCAATTGAACCGGTGCCTAGAGAAGGTGGCGCGGGGTAAACTGGGAAAGTGATGTCG
TGTACTGGCTCCGCCTTTTTCCCGAGGGTGGGGGAGAACCGTATATAAGTGCAGTAGTCGCCGTGAACGT
TCTTTTTCGCAACGGGTTTGCCGCCAGAACACAGGTAAGTGCCGTGTGTGGTTCCCGCGGGCCTGGCCTC
TTTACGGGTTATGGCCCTTGCGTGCCTTGAATTACTTCCACCTGGCTGCAGTACGTGATTCTTGATCCCG
AGCTTCGGGTTGGAAGTGGGTGGGAGAGTTCGAGGCCTTGCGCTTAAGGAGCCCCTTCGCCTCGTGCTTG
AGTTGAGGCCTGGCCTGGGCGCTGGGGCCGCCGCGTGCGAATCTGGTGGCACCTTCGCGCCTGTCTCGCT
GCTTTCGATAAGTCTCTAGCCATTTAAAATTTTTGATGACCTGCTGCGACGCTTTTTTTCTGGCAAGATA
GTCTTGTAAATGCGGGCCAAGATCTGCACACTGGTATTTCGGTTTTTGGGGCCGCGGGCGGCGACGGGGC
CCGTGCGTCCCAGCGCACATGTTCGGCGAGGCGGGGCCTGCGAGCGCGGCCACCGAGAATCGGACGGGGG
TAGTCTCAAGCTGGCCGGCCTGCTCTGGTGCCTGGCCTCGCGCCGCCGTGTATCGCCCCGCCCTGGGCGG
CAAGGCTGGCCCGGTCGGCACCAGTTGCGTGAGCGGAAAGATGGCCGCTTCCCGGCCCTGCTGCAGGGAG
CTCAAAATGGAGGACGCGGCGCTCGGGAGAGCGGGCGGGTGAGTCACCCACACAAAGGAAAAGGGCCTTT
CCGTCCTCAGCCGTCGCTTCATGTGACTCCACGGAGTACCGGGCGCCGTCCAGGCACCTCGATTAGTTCT
CGAGCTTTTGGAGTACGTCGTCTTTAGGTTGGGGGGAGGGGTTTTATGCGATGGAGTTTCCCCACACTGA
GTGGGTGGAGACTGAAGTTAGGCCAGCTTGGCACTTGATGTAATTCTCCTTGGAATTTGCCCTTTTTGAG
TTTGGATCTTGGTTCATTCTCAAGCCTCAGACAGTGGTTCAAAGTTTTTTTCTTCCATTTCAGGTGTCGT
GACCTGCAGGATCGTGCGGGACGTGGACGGAAGAAAAAAGAGAGTGAGCGAGCGCCGGAATCAGCCCGGC
GTGGAGTGCGGACCCGCGGTAGTGCCAGGGGGCGAAGGCGGCGGTGGTGAGGAAGATACTTTGGTTAGTG
ACCACATCGCAGCATGTTGAGTCAAGTTTACCGCTGTGGGTTCCAGCCCTTCAACCAACATCTTCTGCCC
TGGGTCAAGTGTACAACCGTCTTCAGATCTCATTGTATCCAGCCTTCAGTCATCAGACATGTTCGTTCTT
GGAGCAACATCCCGTTTATCACTGTACCCCTCAGTCGTACACATGGCAAGTCCTTCGCCCACCGCAGTGA
GCTGAAGCATGCCAAGAGAATCGTGGTGAAGCTCGGCAGTGCCGTGGTGACCCGAGGGGATGAATGTGGC
CTGGCCCTGGGGCGCTTGGCATCTAAACTGGGTGCTGATTATGGACTTGATGCTCGTCTCTTCCACCAAG
CTTTCATAAGCTTTAGAAATTATATTATGCAGTCTCATTCCCTGGATGTGGACATTCACATTGTTTTGAA
TGATATTTGCTTCGGTGCAGCTCATGCGGATGATTTATTCCCATTTTTCTTGAGACATGCCAAACAAATA
TTTCCTGTGTTGGACTGTAAGGATGATCTACGTAAAATCAGTGACTTAAGAATACCACCTAACTGGTACC
CAGATGCTAGAGCCATGCAGCGGAAGATAATATTTCATTCAGGCCCCACAAACAGTGGAAAGACTTATCA
CGCAATCCAGAAATACTTCTCAGCAAAGTCTGGAGTGTATTGTGGCCCTCTAAAATTACTGGCACATGAG
ATCTTCGAAAAGAGTAATGCTGCTGGTGTGCCATGTGACTTGGTGACAGGTGAAGAGCGTGTGACAGTTC
AGCCAAATGGGAAACAGGCTTCACATGTTTCTTGTACAGTTGAGATGTGCAGTGTTACAACTCCTTATGA
AGTGGCTGTAATTGATGAAATTCAAATGATTAGAGATCCAGCCAGAGGATGGGCCTGGACCAGAGCACTT
CTAGGACTGTGTGCTGAAGAGGTTCATTTGTGTGGAGAACCTGCTGCTATTGACCTGGTGATGGAGCTTA
TGTACACAACGGGGGAGGAAGTGGAGGTTCGAGACTATAAGAGGCTTACCCCCATTTCTGTGCTGGACCA
TGCACTAACCTTCTTTTCAGAAGTAAAGCCTGCAGGCCCTACTGTTGAGCAGCAGGGAGAAATGGCGCGA
TCTGGAGGAAGGATGTTGGCCACCTTGGAACCTGAGCAGAGAGCAGAAATTATCCATCATCTGGCTGATC
TGTTGACGGACCAGCGTGATGAGATCCTGTTAGCCAACAAAAAAGACTTGGAGGAGGCAGAGGGGAGACT
TGCAGCTCCTCTGCTGAAACGTTTAAGCCTCTCCACATCCAAATTGAACAGCCTGGCCATCGGTCTGCGA
CAGATCGCAGCCTCCTCCCAGGACAGCGTGGGACGTGTTTTGCGCCGCACCCGAATCGCCAAAAACTTGG
AACTGGAACAAGTGACTGTCCCAATTGGAGTTCTGCTGGTGATCTTTGAATCTCGTCCTGACTGTCTACC
CCAGGTGGCAGCTTTGGCTATCGCAAGTGGCAATGGCTTGTTACTCAAAGGAGGGAAGGAGGCTGCACAC
AGCAACCGGATTCTCCACCTCCTGACCCAGGAGGCTCTCTCAATCCATGGAGTCAAGGAGGCCGTGCAAC
TGGTGAATACCAGAGAAGAAGTTGAAGATCTTTGCCGCCTAGACAAAATGATAGATCTGATCATTCCACG
TGGCTCTTCCCAGCTGGTCAGAGACATCCAGAAAGCTGCTAAGGGGATTCCAGTGATGGGGCACAGCGAA
GGGATCTGTCACATGTATGTGGATTCCGAGGCCAGTGTTGATAAGGTCACCAGGCTAGTCAGAGACTCTA
AATGTGAATATCCAGCTGCCTGTAATGCTTTGGAGACTTTGTTAATCCACCGGGATCTGCTCAGGACACC
ATTATTTGACCAGATCATTGATATGCTGAGAGTGGAACAGGTAAAAATTCATGCAGGCCCCAAATTTGCC
TCCTATCTGACCTTCAGCCCCTCCGAAGTGAAGTCACTCCGAACTGAGTATGGGGACCTGGAATTATGCA
TTGAAGTAGTGGACAACGTTCAGGATGCCATTGACCACATCCACAAGTATGGCAGCTCCCACACGGATGT
CATCGTCACAGAGGACGAAAACACAGCGGAGTTCTTCCTGCAGCACGTAGACAGTGCCTGTGTGTTCTGG
AATGCCAGCACTCGCTTTTCTGATGGTTACCGCTTTGGACTGGGAGCTGAAGTGGGAATCAGTACATCGA
GAATCCACGCCCGGGGACCAGTAGGACTTGAGGGACTGCTTACTACTAAGTGGCTGCTGCGAGGGAAGGA
CCACGTGGTCTCAGATTTCTCAGAGCATGGAAGTTTAAAATATCTTCATGAGAACCTCCCTATTCCTCAG
AGAAACACCAACTGATTAGTCTGCTGAAACAAGCCGCCTGAACGCGTTAAGTCGACAAAGAGCCAGGAAA
ACCCGGGAATTTTCCAAAAGGTCTTCACGTTAAACTTGTCTTATCTCAGGAGAGAGCCCGCTCTTGTCTC
CCAGTTCCTGGTAGGGTCTGCCTGTTGGAAAGTGTACCTGGATGCTTCTGGGCTCCGTTTGGCAATAGCA
GTCTTGGCTGATGTGCACAGTCTGGCTCCCAGCTCACCCTTTTTTTTTAAAGTAAGAAAATAGTTGCTAC
CGATAGGGACTTTGCCAAGTCCAATTATCTTCTAGGATTGAAAGGTGCATTTTCCCCATAAAAAAGGCGA
GGAAAACCCATGGCTGCTTTGTGTCACCTCAGTGACTTACAGTCCCCCTTGGCATTTAGTTGGTACTAGA
GCCAGTCATCCTTAACAAATCTTTTCACATTTTATTTCTTTCACATGTAGTCATCTTCAAAAAGGAAAGA
TTTGGAATTTTAGAAAAGGGGCAACTCTTCTTTTTAGCATTCTCATCAGAAAGTCACAAAAATCGATGGA
ATCATTTCCACTGGGAAGATTGACCTTTTGTATTTATTTGTGGGGTAAATTAATAAGCATTCCAGATGCT
TGCAGCTTCCTGCATCCAGGAGATGCTGTGTTCCCCGTGATGCAGCTGGAACCCAAGCTGCAGCAGGAGA
TGCAAGTTTCAGGATGTTCCCCACTGAGCTGGAGGAATATCTACAGCAGTGATGCTTGAAATTTTTGTAT
GAATTATTTTGTCGTCCTACCCTTTTCCTCCAAAACAAAAATTAGAGGATTATTTTAATACTTTGGATTC
TTCCCCCTTTTTTGAGATTAATTAACTTTAAGACCAATGACTTACAAGGCAGCTGTAGATCTTAGCCACT
TTTTAAAAGAAAAGGGGGGACTGGAAGGGCTAATTCACTCCCAACGAAGACAAGATATCCTTGATCTGTG
GATCTACCACACACAAGGCTACTTCCCTGATTGGCAGAACTACACACCAGGGCCAGGGATCAGATATCCA
CTGACCTTTGGATGGTGCTACAAGCTAGTACCAGTTGAGCAAGAGAAGGTAGAAGAAGCCAATGAAGGAG
AGAACACCCGCTTGTTACACCCTGTGAGCCTGCATGGGATGGATGACCCGGAGAGAGAAGTATTAGAGTG
GAGGTTTGACAGCCGCCTAGCATTTCATCACATGGCCCGAGAGCTGCATCCGGACTGTACTGGGTCTCTC
TGGTTAGACCAGATCTGAGCCTGGGAGCTCTCTGGCTAACTAGGGAACCCACTGCTTAAGCCTCAATAAA
GCTTGCCTTGAGTGCTTCAAGTAGTGTGTGCCCGTCTGTTGTGTGACTCTGGTAACTAGAGATCCCTCAG
ACCCTTTTAGTCAGTGTGGAAAATCTCTAGCAGGGCCCGTTTAAACCCGCTGATCAGCCTCGACTGTGCC
TTCTAGTTGCCAGCCATCTGTTGTTTGCCCCTCCCCCGTGCCTTCCTTGACCCTGGAAGGTGCCACTCCC
ACTGTCCTTTCCTAATAAAATGAGGAAATTGCATCGCATTGTCTGAGTAGGTGTCATTCTATTCTGGGGG
GTGGGGTGGGGCAGGACAGCAAGGGGGAGGATTGGGAAGACAATAGCAGGCATGCTGGGGATGCGGTGGG
CTCTATGGCTTCTGAGGCGGAAAGAACCAGCTGGGGCTCTAGGGGGTATCCCC
[124 nt withheld, positions 9854-9977]
C
[91 nt withheld, positions 9979-10069]
A
[49 nt withheld, positions 10071-10119]
CCTTTGACGTTGGAGTCCACGTTCTTT
[37 nt withheld, positions 10147-10183]
ACCCTATCTCGGTCTATTCTTTTGATTTATAAGGGATTTTGCCGATTTCGGCCTATTGGTTAAAAAATGA
GCTGATTTAACAAAAATTTAACGCGAATTAATTCTGTGGAATGTGTGTCAGTTAGGGTGTGGAAAGTCCC
CAGGCTCCCCAGCAGGCAGAAGTATGCAAAGCATGCATCTCAATTAGTCAGCAACCAGGTGTGGAAAGTC
CCCAGGCTCCCCAGCAGGCAGAAGTATGCAAAGCATGCATCTCAATTAGTCAGCAACCATAGTCCCGCCC
CTAACTCCGCCCATCCCGCCCCTAACTCCGCCCAGTTCCGCCCATTCTCCGCCCCATGGCTGACTAATTT
TTTTTATTTATGCAGAGGCCGAGGCCGCCTCTGCCTCTGAGCTATTCCAGAAGTAGTGAGGAGGCTTTTT
TGGAGGCCTAGGCTTTTGCAAAAAGCTCCCGGGAGCTTGTATATCCATTTTCGGATCTGATCAGCACGTG
TTGACAATTAATCATCGGCATAGTATATCGGCATAGTATAATACGACAAGGTGAGGAACTAAACCATGGC
CAAGTTGACCAGTGCCGTTCCGGTGCTCACCGCGCGCGACGTCGCCGGAGCGGTCGAGTTCTGGACCGAC
CGGCTCGGGTTCTCCCGGGACTTCGTGGAGGACGACTTCGCCGGTGTGGTCCGGGACGACGTGACCCTGT
TCATCAGCGCGGTCCAGGACCAGGTGGTGCCGGACAACACCCTGGCCTGGGTGTGGGTGCGCGGCCTGGA
CGAGCTGTACGCCGAGTGGTCGGAGGTCGTGTCCACGAACTTCCGGGACGCCTCCGGGCCGGCCATGACC
GAGATCGGCGAGCAGCCGTGGGGGCGGGAGTTCGCCCTGCGCGACCCGGCCGGCAACTGCGTGCACTTCG
TGGCCGAGGAGCAGGACTGACACGTGCTACGAGATTTCGATTCCACCGCCGCCTTCTATGAAAGGTTGGG
CTTCGGAATCGTTTTCCGGGACGCCGGCTGGATGATCCTCCAGCGCGGGGATCTCATGCTGGAGTTCTTC
GCCCACCCCAACTTGTTTATTGCAGCTTATAATGGTTACAAATAAAGCAATAGCATCACAAATTTCACAA
ATAAAGCATTTTTTTCACTGCATTCTAGTTGTGGTTTGTCCAAACTCATCAATGTATCTTATCATGTCTG
TATACCGTCGACCTCTAGCTAGAGCTTGGCGTAATCATGGTCATAGCTGTTTCCTGTGTGAAATTGTTAT
CCGCTCACAATTCCACACAACATACGAGCCGGAAGCATAAAGTGTAAAGCCTGGGGTGCCTAATGAGTGA
GCTAACTCACATTAATTGCGTTGCGCTCACTGCCCGCTTTCCAGTCGGGAAACCTGTCGTGCCAGCTGCA
TTAATGAATCGGCCAACGCGCGGGGAGAGGCGGTTTGCGTATTGGGCGCTCTTCCGCTTCCTCGCTCACT
GACTCGCTGCGCTCGGTCGTTCGGCTGCGGCGAGCGGTATCAGCTCACTCAAAGGCGGTAATACGGTTAT
CCACAGAATCAGGGGATAACGCAGGAAAGAACATGTGAGCAAAAGGCCAGCAAAAGGCCAGGAACCGTAA
AAAGGCCGCGTTGCTGGCGTTTTTCCATAGGCTCCGCCCCCCTGACGAGCATCACAAAAATCGACGCTCA
AGTCAGAGGTGGCGAAACCCGACAGGACTATAAAGATACCAGGCGTTTCCCCCTGGAAGCTCCCTCGTGC
GCTCTCCTGTTCCGACCCTGCCGCTTACCGGATACCTGTCCGCCTTTCTCCCTTCGGGAAGCGTGGCGCT
TTCTCATAGCTCACGCTGTAGGTATCTCAGTTCGGTGTAGGTCGTTCGCTCCAAGCTGGGCTGTGTGCAC
GAACCCCCCGTTCAGCCCGACCGCTGCGCCTTATCCGGTAACTATCGTCTTGAGTCCAACCCGGTAAGAC
ACGACTTATCGCCACTGGCAGCAGCCACTGGTAACAGGATTAGCAGAGCGAGGTATGTAGGCGGTGCTAC
AGAGTTCTTGAAGTGGTGGCCTAACTACGGCTACACTAGAAGAACAGTATTTGGTATCTGCGCTCTGCTG
AAGCCAGTTACCTTCGGAAAAAGAGTTGGTAGCTCTTGATCCGGCAAACAAACCACCGCTGGTAGCGGTG
GTTTTTTTGTTTGCAAGCAGCAGATTACGCGCAGAAAAAAAGGATCTCAAGAAGATCCTTTGATCTTTTC
TACGGGGTCTGACGCTCAGTGGAACGAAAACTCACGTTAAGGGATTTTGGTCATGAGATTATCAAAAAGG
ATCTTCACCTAGATCCTTTTAAATTAAAAATGAAGTTTTAAATCAATCTAAAGTATATATGAGTAAACTT
GGTCTGACAGTTACCAATGCTTAATCAGTGAGGCACCTATCTCAGCGATCTGTCTATTTCGTTCATCCAT
AGTTGCCTGACTCCCCGTCGTGTAGATAACTACGATACGGGAGGGCTTACCATCTGGCCCCAGTGCTGCA
ATGATACCGCGAGACCCACGCTCACCGGCTCCAGATTTATCAGCAATAAACCAGCCAGCCGGAAGGGCCG
AGCGCAGAAGTGGTCCTGCAACTTTATCCGCCTCCATCCAGTCTATTAATTGTTGCCGGGAAGCTAGAGT
AAGTAGTTCGCCAGTTAATAGTTTGCGCAACGTTGTTGCCATTGCTACAGGCATCGTGGTGTCACGCTCG
TCGTTTGGTATGGCTTCATTCAGCTCCGGTTCCCAACGATCAAGGCGAGTTACATGATCCCCCATGTTGT
GCAAAAAAGCGGTTAGCTCCTTCGGTCCTCCGATCGTTGTCAGAAGTAAGTTGGCCGCAGTGTTATCACT
CATGGTTATGGCAGCACTGCATAATTCTCTTACTGTCATGCCATCCGTAAGATGCTTTTCTGTGACTGGT
GAGTACTCAACCAAGTCATTCTGAGAATAGTGTATGCGGCGACCGAGTTGCTCTTGCCCGGCGTCAATAC
GGGATAATACCGCGCCACATAGCAGAACTTTAAAAGTGCTCATCATTGGAAAACGTTCTTCGGGGCGAAA
ACTCTCAAGGATCTTACCGCTGTTGAGATCCAGTTCGATGTAACCCACTCGTGCACCCAACTGATCTTCA
GCATCTTTTACTTTCACCAGCGTTTCTGGGTGAGCAAAAACAGGAAGGCAAAATGCCGCAAAAAAGGGAA
TAAGGGCGACACGGAAATGTTGAATACTCATACTCTTCCTTTTTCAATATTATTGAAGCATTTATCAGGG
TTATTGTCTCATGAGCGGATACATATTTGAATGTATTTAGAAAAATAAACAAATAGGGGTTCCGCGCACA
TTTCCCCGAAAAGTGCCACCTGAC
Features (pLannotate 1.2.2; 34 found; start..end, strand, type, name):
     31..83      -  misc_feature   bom (fragment): basis of mobility region from pBR322
    238..617     +  enhancer       CMV enhancer: human cytomegalovirus immediate early enhancer
    618..817     +  promoter       CMV promoter: human cytomegalovirus (CMV) immediate early promoter
    835..1015    +  LTR            5' LTR (truncated): truncated 5' long terminal repeat (LTR) from HIV-1
   1062..1187    +  misc_feature   HIV-1 Ψ: packaging signal of human immunodeficiency virus type 1
   1171..1534    +  CDS            HIV-1 gag (fragment): gag protein from human immunodeficiency virus 1; gag
   1680..1913    +  misc_feature   RRE: The Rev response element (RRE) of HIV-1 allows for Rev-dependent mRNA export from the nucleus to the cytoplasm.
   2290..2390    +  CDS            Rev (fragment): human immunodeficiency virus 1 (HIV-1) Rev protein; rev; enhances nuclear export of unspliced and incompletely spliced viral mRNAs
   2440..2557    +  misc_feature   cPPT/CTS: central polypurine tract and central termination sequence of HIV-1
   2610..3198    -  misc_feature   WPRE: woodchuck hepatitis virus posttranscriptional regulatory element
   3201..3222    -  misc_feature   MCS (fragment): pBluescript multiple cloning site
   3229..3825    -  CDS            PuroR (fragment): puromycin N-acetyltransferase; pac from Streptomyces; confers resistance to puromycin
   3837..4337    -  promoter       hPGK promoter: human phosphoglycerate kinase 1 promoter
   4351..4417    +  CDS            small t antigen (fragment): SV40 (simian virus 40) small t antigen
   4424..5602    +  promoter       EF-1α promoter: strong constitutive promoter for human elongation factor EF-1α
   5754..8132    +  CDS            ALDH18A1: P5CS_HUMAN - Also known as GSAS, P5CS, PYCS. Experimental evidence at protein level: Swiss-Prot protein existence level 1. Bifunctional enzyme that converts glutamate to glutamate 5- semialdehyde, an intermediate in the biosynthesis of proline, ornithine and arginine. From Homo sapiens (Human).
   8988..9050    +  CDS            nef (fragment): NEF_HV1Z2 - Experimental evidence at protein level: Swiss-Prot protein existence level 1. Extracellular Nef protein targets CD4(+) T-lymphocytes for apoptosis by interacting with CXCR4 surface receptors. From Human immunodeficiency virus type 1 group M subtype D (isolate Z2/CDC-Z34) (HIV-1).
   9052..9364    +  LTR            5' LTR (fragment): 5' long terminal repeat (LTR) from HIV-1
   9372..9552    +  LTR            5' LTR (truncated): truncated 5' long terminal repeat (LTR) from HIV-1
   9584..9808    +  polyA_signal   bGH poly(A) signal: bovine growth hormone polyadenylation signal
   9812..9833    +  promoter       SV40 promoter (fragment): SV40 enhancer and early promoter
   9854..10282   +  rep_origin     f1 ori (sequence partly withheld): f1 bacteriophage origin of replication; arrow indicates direction of (+) strand synthesis
  10296..10625   +  promoter       SV40 promoter: SV40 enhancer and early promoter
  10673..10720   +  promoter       EM7 promoter: synthetic bacterial promoter&nbsp
  10739..11113   +  CDS            BleoR: antibiotic-binding protein; Sh ble from Streptoalloteichus hindustanus; confers resistance to bleomycin, phleomycin, and Zeocin™
  11123..11248   +  CDS            ble (fragment): BLE_KLEPN - Experimental evidence at protein level: Swiss-Prot protein existence level 1. Binding protein with a strong affinity to the bleomycin family of antibiotics. Binds to CL990; an antimitotic-antibiotic compound. From Klebsiella pneumoniae.
  11243..11364   +  polyA_signal   SV40 poly(A) signal: SV40 polyadenylation signal
  11435..11457   -  protein_bind   lac operator (fragment): The lac repressor binds to the lac operator to inhibit transcription in E. coli. This inhibition can be relieved by adding lactose or isopropyl-β-D-thiogalactopyranoside (IPTG). lac repressor encoded by lacI
  11461..11491   -  promoter       lac promoter: promoter for the E. coli lac operon
  11506..11527   -  protein_bind   CAP binding site: CAP binding activates transcription in the presence of cAMP. E. coli catabolite activator protein
  11540..11632   -  CDS            lacI (fragment): lac repressor; lacI; The lac repressor binds to the lac operator to inhibit transcription in E. coli. This inhibition can be relieved by adding lactose or isopropyl-β-D-thiogalactopyranoside (IPTG).
  11815..12403   -  rep_origin     ori: high-copy-number ColE1/pMB1/pBR322/pUC origin of replication
  12574..13434   -  CDS            AmpR: β-lactamase; bla; confers resistance to ampicillin, carbenicillin, and related antibiotics
  13435..13539   -  promoter       AmpR promoter: bla
