[The description below was written by a language model from this plasmid's Addgene catalogue record and pLannotate feature annotations shown in this document.]
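Description:
pJL233 is a 13.6 kb HIV-1-derived lentiviral transfer plasmid built on the pJL163 backbone for stable expression of a chimeric human protein in mammalian cells. In bacteria it is maintained through a high-copy ColE1/pUC-type origin and selected with ampicillin (AmpR under its own bla promoter). An f1 origin is also present. The viral genome is transcribed from a CMV enhancer/promoter fused to a truncated 5' LTR. This is followed by the Ψ packaging signal with a gag fragment, the Rev response element for Rev-dependent nuclear export, and the cPPT/CTS. The genome ends in 3' LTR sequences followed by a bGH polyadenylation signal. Outside the viral region, the backbone carries an SV40/EM7-driven BleoR cassette, although the catalogue lists only puromycin as the mammalian marker.

Within the proviral region, two cassettes face in opposite directions. The EF-1α promoter drives the insert in the forward orientation. The hPGK promoter drives puromycin N-acetyltransferase on the reverse strand, followed by a WPRE in the same orientation, which allows selection of transduced cells. The insert is a fusion in which residues 1–97 of ALDH18A1 (P5CS, the bifunctional enzyme that converts glutamate to glutamate 5-semialdehyde) are joined to residues 108–358 of SUPV3L1 and then to ALDH18A1 residues 351–795. An internal segment of ALDH18A1 is thus replaced by a SUPV3L1 segment. The automated annotation labels the whole open reading frame as ALDH18A1 and does not separately mark the SUPV3L1 portion. No epitope tag or reporter is annotated.

The associated study concerns proximity-specific ribosome profiling of localized mitochondrial translation. The record does not state the specific experimental question the chimera addresses.
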