Addgene plasmid #243693: pJL233
Purpose: Stably expresses a chimeric protein, ALDH18A1(1-97aa)-SUPV3L1 (108aa-358aa)-ALDH18A1 (351-795aa)
Depositing lab: Jonathan Weissman. Depositing organization: Whitehead Institute for Biomedical Research. Publication: Proximity-specific ribosome profiling reveals the logic of localized mitochondrial translation. Luo J, Khandwala S, Hu J, Lee SY, Hickey KL, Levine ZG, Harper JW, Ting AY, Weissman JS. Cell. 2025 Aug 25:S0092-8674(25)00916-X. doi: 10.1016/j.cell.2025.08.002. PubMed 40876456.
Backbone
  Vector backbone: pJL163
  Backbone manufacturer: Weissman Lab
  Vector type: Lentiviral
  Selectable markers: Puromycin
Growth in bacteria
  Bacterial resistance: Ampicillin, 100 μg/mL
  Growth temperature: 37°C
  Growth strain: NEB Stable
  Copy number: High Copy
Gene/Insert
  Gene/Insert name: ALDH18A1(1-97aa)-SUPV3L1 (108aa-358aa)-ALDH18A1 (351-795aa)
  Species: H. sapiens (human)
  Promoter: EF1a
  Cloning method: Gibson Cloning
Terms and licenses: Academic/Nonprofit Terms; Industry Terms: Not Available to Industry
Depositor comments: The depositor confirms that discrepancies between the depositor's sequence and Addgene's sequences have no functional consequences.
How to cite: pJL233 was a gift from Jonathan Weissman (Addgene plasmid # 243693 ; http://n2t.net/addgene:243693 ; RRID:Addgene_243693)
